>Addgene plasmid #74830 | pGWB444 | depositor full sequence | sequence record 141510 | pGWB444 sequence 12402 bps
TTTCACGCCCTTTTAAATATCCGATTATTCTAATAAACGCTCTTTTCTCTTAGGTTTACCCGCCAATATA
TCCTGTCAAACACTGATAGTTTAAACTGAAGGCGGGAAACGACAATCTGATCCAAGCTCAAGCTGCTCTA
GCATTCGCCATTCAGGCTGCGCAACTGTTGGGAAGGGCGATCGGTGCGGGCCTCTTCGCTATTACGCCAG
CTGGCGAAAGGGGGATGTGCTGCAAGGCGATTAAGTTGGGTAACGCCAGGGTTTTCCCAGTCACGACGTT
GTAAAACGACGGCCAGTGCCAAGCTTGCATGCCTGCAGGTCCCCAGATTAGCCTTTTCAATTTCAGAAAG
AATGCTAACCCACAGATGGTTAGAGAGGCTTACGCAGCAGGTCTCATCAAGACGATCTACCCGAGCAATA
ATCTCCAGGAAATCAAATACCTTCCCAAGAAGGTTAAAGATGCAGTCAAAAGATTCAGGACTAACTGCAT
CAAGAACACAGAGAAAGATATATTTCTCAAGATCAGAAGTACTATTCCAGTATGGACGATTCAAGGCTTG
CTTCACAAACCAAGGCAAGTAATAGAGATTGGAGTCTCTAAAAAGGTAGTTCCCACTGAATCAAAGGCCA
TGGAGTCAAAGATTCAAATAGAGGACCTAACAGAACTCGCCGTAAAGACTGGCGAACAGTTCATACAGAG
TCTCTTACGACTCAATGACAAGAAGAAAATCTTCGTCAACATGGTGGAGCACGACACACTTGTCTACTCC
AAAAATATCAAAGATACAGTCTCAGAAGACCAAAGGGCAATTGAGACTTTTCAACAAAGGGTAATATCCG
GAAACCTCCTCGGATTCCATTGCCCAGCTATCTGTCACTTTATTGTGAAGATAGTGGAAAAGGAAGGTGG
CTCCTACAAATGCCATCATTGCGATAAAGGAAAGGCCATCGTTGAAGATGCCTCTGCCGACAGTGGTCCC
AAAGATGGACCCCCACCCACGAGGAGCATCGTGGAAAAAGAAGACGTTCCAACCACGTCTTCAAAGCAAG
TGGATTGATGTGATATCTCCACTGACGTAAGGGATGACGCACAATCCCACTATCCTTCGCAAGACCCTTC
CTCTATATAAGGAAGTTCATTTCATTTGGAGAGAACACGGGGGACTCTAGAGTTATCAACAAGTTTGTAC
AAAAAAGCTGAACGAGAAACGTAAAATGATATAAATATCAATATATTAAATTAGATTTTGCATAAAAAAC
AGACTACATAATACTGTAAAACACAACATATCCAGTCACTATGGCGGCCCCTCGAGGGGCCGCATTAGGC
ACCCCAGGCTTTACACTTTATGCTTCCGGCTCGTATAATGTGTGGATTTTGAGTTAGGATCCGGCGAGAT
TTTCAGGAGCTAAGGAAGCTAAAATGGAGAAAAAAATCACTGGATATACCACCGTTGATATATCCCAATG
GCATCGTAAAGAACATTTTGAGGCATTTCAGTCAGTTGCTCAATGTACCTATAACCAGACCGTTCAGCTG
GATATTACGGCCTTTTTAAAGACCGTAAAGAAAAATAAGCACAAGTTTTATCCGGCCTTTATTCACATTC
TTGCCCGCCTGATGAATGCTCATCCGGAATTCCGTATGGCAATGAAAGACGGTGAGCTGGTGATATGGGA
TAGTGTTCACCCTTGTTACACCGTTTTCCATGAGCAAACTGAAACGTTTTCATCGCTCTGGAGTGAATAC
CACGACGATTTCCGGCAGTTTCTACACATATATTCGCAAGATGTGGCGTGTTACGGTGAAAACCTGGCCT
ATTTCCCTAAAGGGTTTATTGAGAATATGTTTTTCGTCTCAGCCAATCCCTGGGTGAGTTTCACCAGTTT
TGATTTAAACGTGGCCAATATGGACAACTTCTTCGCCCCCGTTTTCACCATGGGCAAATATTATACGCAA
GGCGACAAGGTGCTGATGCCGCTGGCGATTCAGGTTCATCATGCCGTCTGTGATGGCTTCCATGTCGGCA
GAATGCTTAATGAATTACAACAGTACTGCGATGAGTGGCAGGGCGGGGCGTAAAGATCTGGATCCGGCTT
ACTAAAAGCCAGATAACAGTATGCGTATTTGCGCGCTGATTTTTGCGGTATAAGAATATATACTGATATG
TATACCCGAAGTATGTCAAAAAGAGGTGTGCTATGAAGCAGCGTATTACAGTGACAGTTGACAGCGACAG
CTATCAGTTGCTCAAGGCATATATGATGTCAATATCTCCGGTCTGGTAAGCACAACCATGCAGAATGAAG
CCCGTCGTCTGCGTGCCGAACGCTGGAAAGCGGAAAATCAGGAAGGGATGGCTGAGGTCGCCCGGTTTAT
TGAAATGAACGGCTCTTTTGCTGACGAGAACAGGGACTGGTGAAATGCAGTTTAAGGTTTACACCTATAA
AAGAGAGAGCCGTTATCGTCTGTTTGTGGATGTACAGAGTGATATTATTGACACGCCCGGGCGACGGATG
GTGATCCCCCTGGCCAGTGCACGTCTGCTGTCAGATAAAGTCTCCCGTGAACTTTACCCGGTGGTGCATA
TCGGGGATGAAAGCTGGCGCATGATGACCACCGATATGGCCAGTGTGCCGGTCTCCGTTATCGGGGAAGA
AGTGGCTGATCTCAGCCACCGCGAAAATGACATCAAAAACGCCATTAACCTGATGTTCTGGGGAATATAA
ATGTCAGGCTCCCTTATACACAGCCAGTCTGCAGGTCGACCATAGTGACTGGATATGTTGTGTTTTACAG
TATTATGTAGTCTGTTTTTTATGCAAAATCTAATTTAATATATTGATATTTATATCATTTTACGTTTCTC
GTTCAGCTTTCTTGTACAAAGTGGTTGATAACAGCATGGTGAGCAAGGGCGAGGAGCTGTTCACCGGGGT
GGTGCCCATCCTGGTCGAGCTGGACGGCGACGTAAACGGCCACAAGTTCAGCGTGTCCGGCGAGGGCGAG
GGCGATGCCACCTACGGCAAGCTGACCCTGAAGTTCATCTGCACCACCGGCAAGCTGCCCGTGCCCTGGC
CCACCCTCGTGACCACCCTGACCTGGGGCGTGCAGTGCTTCAGCCGCTACCCCGACCACATGAAGCAGCA
CGACTTCTTCAAGTCCGCCATGCCCGAAGGCTACGTCCAGGAGCGCACCATCTTCTTCAAGGACGACGGC
AACTACAAGACCCGCGCCGAGGTGAAGTTCGAGGGCGACACCCTGGTGAACCGCATCGAGCTGAAGGGCA
TCGACTTCAAGGAGGACGGCAACATCCTGGGGCACAAGCTGGAGTACAACTACATCAGCCACAACGTCTA
TATCACCGCCGACAAGCAGAAGAACGGCATCAAGGCCAACTTCAAGATCCGCCACAACATCGAGGACGGC
AGCGTGCAGCTCGCCGACCACTACCAGCAGAACACCCCCATCGGCGACGGCCCCGTGCTGCTGCCCGACA
ACCACTACCTGAGCACCCAGTCCGCCCTGAGCAAAGACCCCAACGAGAAGCGCGATCACATGGTCCTGCT
GGAGTTCGTGACCGCCGCCGGGATCACTCTCGGCATGGACGAGCTGTACAAGGCTTAGAGCTCGAATTTC
CCCGATCGTTCAAACATTTGGCAATAAAGTTTCTTAAGATTGAATCCTGTTGCCGGTCTTGCGATGATTA
TCATATAATTTCTGTTGAATTACGTTAAGCATGTAATAATTAACATGTAATGCATGACGTTATTTATGAG
ATGGGTTTTTATGATTAGAGTCCCGCAATTATACATTTAATACGCGATAGAAAACAAAATATAGCGCGCA
AACTAGGATAAATTATCGCGCGCGGTGTCATCTATGTTACTAGATCGGGAATTGGTTCCGGAACCAATTC
GTAATCATGGTCATAGCTGTTTCCTGTGTGAAATTGTTATCCGCTCACAATTCCACACAACATACGAGCC
GGAAGCATAAAGTGTAAAGCCTGGGGTGCCTAATGAGTGAGCTAACTCACATTAGGCTGAATTAGGCGCG
CCTATTTCTGAATTCCCGATCTAGTAACATAGATGACACCGCGCGCGATAATTTATCCTAGTTTGCGCGC
TATATTTTGTTTTCTATCGCGTATTAAATGTATAATTGCGGGACTCTAATCATAAAAACCCATCTCATAA
ATAACGTCATGCATTACATGTTAATTATTACATGCTTAACGTAATTCAACAGAAATTATATGATAATCAT
CGCAAGACCGGCAACAGGATTCAATCTTAAGAAACTTTATTGCCAAATGTTTGAACGATCGGGGATCATC
CGGGTCTGTGGCGGGAACTCCACGAAAATATCCGAACGCAGCAAGATATCGCGGTGCATCTCGGTCTTGC
CTGGGCAGTCGCCGCCGACGCCGTTGATGTGGACGCCGGGCCCGATCATATTGTCGCTCAGGATCGTGGC
GTTGTGCTTGTCGGCCGTTGCTGTCGTAATGATATCGGCACCTTCGACCGCCTGTTCCGCAGAGATCCCG
TGGGCGAAGAACTCCAGCATGAGATCCCCGCGCTGGAGGATCATCCAGCCGGCGTCCCGGAAAACGATTC
CGAAGCCCAACCTTTCATAGAAGGCGGCGGTGGAATCGAAATCTCGTGATGGCAGGTTGGGCGTCGCTTG
GTCGGTCATTTCGAACCCCAGAGTCCCGCTCAGAAGAACTCGTCAAGAAGGCGATAGAAGGCGATGCGCT
GCGAATCGGGAGCGGCGATACCGTAAAGCACGAGGAAGCGGTCAGCCCATTCGCCGCCAAGCTCTTCAGC
AATATCACGGGTAGCCAACGCTATGTCCTGATAGCGGTCCGCCACACCCAGCCGGCCACAGTCGATGAAT
CCAGAAAAGCGGCCATTTTCCACCATGATATTCGGCAAGCAGGCATCGCCATGGGTCACGACGAGATCAT
CGCCGTCGGGCATGCGCGCCTTGAGCCTGGCGAACAGTTCGGCTGGCGCGAGCCCCTGATGCTCTTCGTC
CAGATCATCCTGATCGACAAGACCGGCTTCCATCCGAGTACGTGCTCGCTCGATGCGATGTTTCGCTTGG
TGGTCGAATGGGCAGGTAGCCGGATCAAGCGTATGCAGCCGCCGCATTGCATCAGCCATGATGGATACTT
TCTCGGCAGGAGCAAGGTGAGATGACAGGAGATCCTGCCCCGGCACTTCGCCCAATAGCAGCCAGTCCCT
TCCCGCTTCAGTGACAACGTCGAGCACAGCTGCGCAAGGAACGCCCGTCGTGGCCAGCCACGATAGCCGC
GCTGCCTCGTCCTGCAGTTCATTCAGGGCACCGGACAGGTCGGTCTTGACAAAAAGAACCGGGCGCCCCT
GCGCTGACAGCCGGAACACGGCGGCATCAGAGCAGCCGATTGTCTGTTGTGCCCAGTCATAGCCGAATAG
CCTCTCCACCCAAGCGGCCGGAGAACCTGCGTGCAATCCATCTTGTTCAATCATGCGAAACGATCCAGAT
CCGGTGCAGATTATTTGGATTGAGAGTGAATATGAGACTCTAATTGGATACCGAGGGGAATTTATGGAAC
GTCAGTGGAGCATTTTTGACAAGAAATATTTGCTAGCTGATAGTGACCTTAGGCGACTTTTGAACGCGCA
ATAATGGTTTCTGACGTATGTGCTTAGCTCATTAAACTCCAGAAACCCGCGGCTGAGTGGCTCCTTCAAC
GTTGCGGTTCTGTCAGTTCCAAACGTAAAACGGCTTGTCCCGCGTCATCGGCGGGGGTCATAACGTGACT
CCCTTAATTCTCCGCTCATGATGAATTCAGAAATAAATTCAGCCTAATTCGGCGTTAATTCAGTACATTA
AAAACGTCCGCAATGTGTTATTAAGTTGTCTAAGCGTCAATTTGTTTACACCACAATATATCCTGCCACC
AGCCAGCCAACAGCTCCCCGACCGGCAGCTCGGCACAAAATCACCACTCGATACAGGCAGCCCATCAGTC
CGGGACGGCGTCAGCGGGAGAGCCGTTGTAAGGCGGCAGACTTTGCTCATGTTACCGATGCTATTCGGAA
GAACGGCAACTAAGCTGCCGGGTTTGAAACACGGATGATCTCGCGGAGGGTAGCATGTTGATTGTAACGA
TGACAGAGCGTTGCTGCCTGTGATCAATTCGGGCACGAACCCAGTGGACATAAGCCTGTTCGGTTCGTAA
GCTGTAATGCAAGTAGCGTATGCGCTCACGCAACTGGTCCAGAACCTTGACCGAACGCAGCGGTGGTAAC
GGCGCAGTGGCGGTTTTCATGGCTTGTTATGACTGTTTTTTTGGGGTACAGTCTATGCCTCGGGCATCCA
AGCAGCAAGCGCGTTACGCCGTGGGTCGATGTTTGATGTTATGGAGCAGCAACGATGTTACGCAGCAGGG
CAGTCGCCCTAAAACAAAGTTAAACATCATGGGGGAAGCGGTGATCGCCGAAGTATCGACTCAACTATCA
GAGGTAGTTGGCGTCATCGAGCGCCATCTCGAACCGACGTTGCTGGCCGTACATTTGTACGGCTCCGCAG
TGGATGGCGGCCTGAAGCCACACAGTGATATTGATTTGCTGGTTACGGTGACCGTAAGGCTTGATGAAAC
AACGCGGCGAGCTTTGATCAACGACCTTTTGGAAACTTCGGCTTCCCCTGGAGAGAGCGAGATTCTCCGC
GCTGTAGAAGTCACCATTGTTGTGCACGACGACATCATTCCGTGGCGTTATCCAGCTAAGCGCGAACTGC
AATTTGGAGAATGGCAGCGCAATGACATTCTTGCAGGTATCTTCGAGCCAGCCACGATCGACATTGATCT
GGCTATCTTGCTGACAAAAGCAAGAGAACATAGCGTTGCCTTGGTAGGTCCAGCGGCGGAGGAACTCTTT
GATCCGGTTCCTGAACAGGATCTATTTGAGGCGCTAAATGAAACCTTAACGCTATGGAACTCGCCGCCCG
ACTGGGCTGGCGATGAGCGAAATGTAGTGCTTACGTTGTCCCGCATTTGGTACAGCGCAGTAACCGGCAA
AATCGCGCCGAAGGATGTCGCTGCCGACTGGGCAATGGAGCGCCTGCCGGCCCAGTATCAGCCCGTCATA
CTTGAAGCTAGACAGGCTTATCTTGGACAAGAAGAAGATCGCTTGGCCTCGCGCGCAGATCAGTTGGAAG
AATTTGTCCACTACGTGAAAGGCGAGATCACCAAGGTAGTCGGCAAATAATGTCTAGCTAGAAATTCGTT
CAAGCCGACGCCGCTTCGCGGCGCGGCTTAACTCAAGCGTTAGATGCACTAAGCACATAATTGCTCACAG
CCAAACTATCAGGTCAAGTCTGCTTTTATTATTTTTAAGCGTGCATAATAAGCCCTACACAAATTGGGAG
ATATATCATGCATGACCAAAATCCCTTAACGTGAGTTTTCGTTCCACTGAGCGTCAGACCCCGTAGAAAA
GATCAAAGGATCTTCTTGAGATCCTTTTTTTCTGCGCGTAATCTGCTGCTTGCAAACAAAAAAACCACCG
CTACCAGCGGTGGTTTGTTTGCCGGATCAAGAGCTACCAACTCTTTTTCCGAAGGTAACTGGCTTCAGCA
GAGCGCAGATACCAAATACTGTCCTTCTAGTGTAGCCGTAGTTAGGCCACCACTTCAAGAACTCTGTAGC
ACCGCCTACATACCTCGCTCTGCTAATCCTGTTACCAGTGGCTGCTGCCAGTGGCGATAAGTCGTGTCTT
ACCGGGTTGGACTCAAGACGATAGTTACCGGATAAGGCGCAGCGGTCGGGCTGAACGGGGGGTTCGTGCA
CACAGCCCAGCTTGGAGCGAACGACCTACACCGAACTGAGATACCTACAGCGTGAGCTATGAGAAAGCGC
CACGCTTCCCGAAGGGAGAAAGGCGGACAGGTATCCGGTAAGCGGCAGGGTCGGAACAGGAGAGCGCACG
AGGGAGCTTCCAGGGGGAAACGCCTGGTATCTTTATAGTCCTGTCGGGTTTCGCCACCTCTGACTTGAGC
GTCGATTTTTGTGATGCTCGTCAGGGGGGCGGAGCCTATGGAAAAACGCCAGCAACGCGGCCTTTTTACG
GTTCCTGGCCTTTTGCTGGCCTTTTGCTCACATGTTCTTTCCTGCGTTATCCCCTGATTCTGTGGATAAC
CGTATTACCGCCTTTGAGTGAGCTGATACCGCTCGCCGCAGCCGAACGACCGAGCGCAGCGAGTCAGTGA
GCGAGGAAGCGGAAGAGCGCCTGATGCGGTATTTTCTCCTTACGCATCTGTGCGGTATTTCACACCGCAT
ATGGTGCACTCTCAGTACAATCTGCTCTGATGCCGCATAGTTAAGCCAGTATACACTCCGCTATCGCTAC
GTGACTGGGTCATGGCTGCGCCCCGACACCCGCCAACACCCGCTGACGCGCCCTGACGGGCTTGTCTGCT
CCCGGCATCCGCTTACAGACAAGCTGTGACCGTCTCCGGGAGCTGCATGTGTCAGAGGTTTTCACCGTCA
TCACCGAAACGCGCGAGGCAGGGTGCCTTGATGTGGGCGCCGGCGGTCGAGTGGCGACGGCGCGGCTTGT
CCGCGCCCTGGTAGATTGCCTGGCCGTAGGCCAGCCATTTTTGAGCGGCCAGCGGCCGCGATAGGCCGAC
GCGAAGCGGCGGGGCGTAGGGAGCGCAGCGACCGAAGGGTAGGCGCTTTTTGCAGCTCTTCGGCTGTGCG
CTGGCCAGACAGTTATGCACAGGCCAGGCGGGTTTTAAGAGTTTTAATAAGTTTTAAAGAGTTTTAGGCG
GAAAAATCGCCTTTTTTCTCTTTTATATCAGTCACTTACATGTGTGACCGGTTCCCAATGTACGGCTTTG
GGTTCCCAATGTACGGGTTCCGGTTCCCAATGTACGGCTTTGGGTTCCCAATGTACGTGCTATCCACAGG
AAAGAGACCTTTTCGACCTTTTTCCCCTGCTAGGGCAATTTGCCCTAGCATCTGCTCCGTACATTAGGAA
CCGGCGGATGCTTCGCCCTCGATCAGGTTGCGGTAGCGCATGACTAGGATCGGGCCAGCCTGCCCCGCCT
CCTCCTTCAAATCGTACTCCGGCAGGTCATTTGACCCGATCAGCTTGCGCACGGTGAAACAGAACTTCTT
GAACTCTCCGGCGCTGCCACTGCGTTCGTAGATCGTCTTGAACAACCATCTGGCTTCTGCCTTGCCTGCG
GCGCGGCGTGCCAGGCGGTAGAGAAAACGGCCGATGCCGGGATCGATCAAAAAGTAATCGGGGTGAACCG
TCAGCACGTCCGGGTTCTTGCCTTCTGTGATCTCGCGGTACATCCAATCAGCTAGCTCGATCTCGATGTA
CTCCGGCCGCCCGGTTTCGCTCTTTACGATCTTGTAGCGGCTAATCAAGGCTTCACCCTCGGATACCGTC
ACCAGGCGGCCGTTCTTGGCCTTCTTCGTACGCTGCATGGCAACGTGCGTGGTGTTTAACCGAATGCAGG
TTTCTACCAGGTCGTCTTTCTGCTTTCCGCCATCGGCTCGCCGGCAGAACTTGAGTACGTCCGCAACGTG
TGGACGGAACACGCGGCCGGGCTTGTCTCCCTTCCCTTCCCGGTATCGGTTCATGGATTCGGTTAGATGG
GAAACCGCCATCAGTACCAGGTCGTAATCCCACACACTGGCCATGCCGGCCGGCCCTGCGGAAACCTCTA
CGTGCCCGTCTGGAAGCTCGTAGCGGATCACCTCGCCAGCTCGTCGGTCACGCTTCGACAGACGGAAAAC
GGCCACGTCCATGATGCTGCGACTATCGCGGGTGCCCACGTCATAGAGCATCGGAACGAAAAAATCTGGT
TGCTCGTCGCCCTTGGGCGGCTTCCTAATCGACGGCGCACCGGCTGCCGGCGGTTGCCGGGATTCTTTGC
GGATTCGATCAGCGGCCGCTTGCCACGATTCACCGGGGCGTGCTTCTGCCTCGATGCGTTGCCGCTGGGC
GGCCTGCGCGGCCTTCAACTTCTCCACCAGGTCATCACCCAGCGCCGCGCCGATTTGTACCGGGCCGGAT
GGTTTGCGACCGCTCACGCCGATTCCTCGGGCTTGGGGGTTCCAGTGCCATTGCAGGGCCGGCAGACAAC
CCAGCCGCTTACGCCTGGCCAACCGCCCGTTCCTCCACACATGGGGCATTCCACGGCGTCGGTGCCTGGT
TGTTCTTGATTTTCCATGCCGCCTCCTTTAGCCGCTAAAATTCATCTACTCATTTATTCATTTGCTCATT
TACTCTGGTAGCTGCGCGATGTATTCAGATAGCAGCTCGGTAATGGTCTTGCCTTGGCGTACCGCGTACA
TCTTCAGCTTGGTGTGATCCTCCGCCGGCAACTGAAAGTTGACCCGCTTCATGGCTGGCGTGTCTGCCAG
GCTGGCCAACGTTGCAGCCTTGCTGCTGCGTGCGCTCGGACGGCCGGCACTTAGCGTGTTTGTGCTTTTG
CTCATTTTCTCTTTACCTCATTAACTCAAATGAGTTTTGATTTAATTTCAGCGGCCAGCGCCTGGACCTC
GCGGGCAGCGTCGCCCTCGGGTTCTGATTCAAGAACGGTTGTGCCGGCGGCGGCAGTGCCTGGGTAGCTC
ACGCGCTGCGTGATACGGGACTCAAGAATGGGCAGCTCGTACCCGGCCAGCGCCTCGGCAACCTCACCGC
CGATGCGCGTGCCTTTGATCGCCCGCGACACGACAAAGGCCGCTTGTAGCCTTCCATCCGTGACCTCAAT
GCGCTGCTTAACCAGCTCCACCAGGTCGGCGGTGGCCCATATGTCGTAAGGGCTTGGCTGCACCGGAATC
AGCACGAAGTCGGCTGCCTTGATCGCGGACACAGCCAAGTCCGCCGCCTGGGGCGCTCCGTCGATCACTA
CGAAGTCGCGCCGGCCGATGGCCTTCACGTCGCGGTCAATCGTCGGGCGGTCGATGCCGACAACGGTTAG
CGGTTGATCTTCCCGCACGGCCGCCCAATCGCGGGCACTGCCCTGGGGATCGGAATCGACTAACAGAACA
TCGGCCCCGGCGAGTTGCAGGGCGCGGGCTAGATGGGTTGCGATGGTCGTCTTGCCTGACCCGCCTTTCT
GGTTAAGTACAGCGATAACCTTCATGCGTTCCCCTTGCGTATTTGTTTATTTACTCATCGCATCATATAC
GCAGCGACCGCATGACGCAAGCTGTTTTACTCAAATACACATCACCTTTTTAGACGGCGGCGCTCGGTTT
CTTCAGCGGCCAAGCTGGCCGGCCAGGCCGCCAGCTTGGCATCAGACAAACCGGCCAGGATTTCATGCAG
CCGCACGGTTGAGACGTGCGCGGGCGGCTCGAACACGTACCCGGCCGCGATCATCTCCGCCTCGATCTCT
TCGGTAATGAAAAACGGTTCGTCCTGGCCGTCCTGGTGCGGTTTCATGCTTGTTCCTCTTGGCGTTCATT
CTCGGCGGCCGCCAGGGCGTCGGCCTCGGTCAATGCGTCCTCACGGAAGGCACCGCGCCGCCTGGCCTCG
GTGGGCGTCACTTCCTCGCTGCGCTCAAGTGCGCGGTACAGGGTCGAGCGATGCACGCCAAGCAGTGCAG
CCGCCTCTTTCACGGTGCGGCCTTCCTGGTCGATCAGCTCGCGGGCGTGCGCGATCTGTGCCGGGGTGAG
GGTAGGGCGGGGGCCAAACTTCACGCCTCGGGCCTTGGCGGCCTCGCGCCCGCTCCGGGTGCGGTCGATG
ATTAGGGAACGCTCGAACTCGGCAATGCCGGCGAACACGGTCAACACCATGCGGCCGGCCGGCGTGGTGG
TGTCGGCCCACGGCTCTGCCAGGCTACGCAGGCCCGCGCCGGCCTCCTGGATGCGCTCGGCAATGTCCAG
TAGGTCGCGGGTGCTGCGGGCCAGGCGGTCTAGCCTGGTCACTGTCACAACGTCGCCAGGGCGTAGGTGG
TCAAGCATCCTGGCCAGCTCCGGGCGGTCGCGCCTGGTGCCGGTGATCTTCTCGGAAAACAGCTTGGTGC
AGCCGGCCGCGTGCAGTTCGGCCCGTTGGTTGGTCAAGTCCTGGTCGTCGGTGCTGACGCGGGCATAGCC
CAGCAGGCCAGCGGCGGCGCTCTTGTTCATGGCGTAATGTCTCCGGTTCTAGTCGCAAGTATTCTACTTT
ATGCGACTAAAACACGCGACAAGAAAACGCCAGGAAAAGGGCAGGGCGGCAGCCTGTCGCGTAACTTAGG
ACTTGTGCGACATGTCGTTTTCAGAAGACGGCTGCACTGAACGTCAGAAGCCGACTGCACTATAGCAGCG
GAGGGGTTGGATCAAAGTACTTTGATCCCGAGGGGAACCCTGTGGTTGGCATGCACATACAAATGGACGA
ACGGATAAACCT
Features (pLannotate 1.2.2; 32 found; start..end, strand, type, name):
     54..78      -  misc_feature   RB T-DNA repeat: right border repeat from nopaline C58 T-DNA
    144..298     -  CDS            lacZα (fragment): LacZα fragment of β-galactosidase; lacZ fragment
    301..321     -  misc_feature   MCS (fragment): pUC18/19 multiple cloning site
    812..1153    +  promoter       CaMV 35S promoter: strong constitutive promoter from cauliflower mosaic virus
   1179..1303    +  protein_bind   attR1: mutant version of attR; recombination site for the Gateway® LR reaction LR Clonase™
   1340..1370    +  promoter       lac UV5 promoter: E. coli lac promoter with an "up" mutation
   1395..1423    +  promoter       cat promoter (fragment): promoter of the E. coli cat gene encoding chloramphenicol acetyltransferase
   1424..2083    +  CDS            CmR: chloramphenicol acetyltransferase; cat; confers resistance to chloramphenicol
   2262..2420    +  CDS            ccdA (fragment): CCDA_ECO57 - Also known as H, letA. Experimental evidence at protein level: Swiss-Prot protein existence level 1. Antitoxin component of a type II toxin-antitoxin (TA) system which inhibits the post-segregational killing (PSK) of plasmid-free cells, also referred to as a plasmid addiction system. Binds to and blocks the activity of CcdB; will also remove bound CcdB protein from the CcdB-GyrA complex by forming a CcdA-CcdB complex, a process termed rejuvenation. Functions as a transcriptional corepressor for the ccdAB operon, repression also requires CcdB (By similarity). From Escherichia coli
   2425..2727    +  CDS            ccdB: CCDB_ECOLI - Also known as G, letB, letD. Experimental evidence at protein level: Swiss-Prot protein existence level 1. Toxic component of a type II toxin-antitoxin (TA) system, functioning in plasmid maintainence. Responsible for the post- segregational killing (PSK) of plasmid-free cells, also referred to as a plasmid addiction system. Half-life of over 2 hours. Cell killing by CcdB is accompanied by filamentation, defects in chromosome and plasmid segregation, defects in cell division, formation of anucleate cells, decreased DNA synthesis and plasmid loss. Interferes with the activity of DN
   2771..2895    -  protein_bind   attR2: mutant version of attR; recombination site for the Gateway® LR reaction LR Clonase™
   2906..3622    +  CDS            ECFP: ECFP is a basic (constitutively fluorescent) cyan fluorescent protein published in 1996, derived from Aequorea victoria. It has low acid sensitivity.
   3644..3896    +  terminator     NOS terminator: nopaline synthase terminator and poly(A) signal
   3952..3974    -  protein_bind   lac operator (fragment): The lac repressor binds to the lac operator to inhibit transcription in E. coli. This inhibition can be relieved by adding lactose or isopropyl-β-D-thiogalactopyranoside (IPTG). lac repressor encoded by lacI
   3978..4008    -  promoter       lac promoter: promoter for the E. coli lac operon
   4023..4044    -  protein_bind   CAP binding site: CAP binding activates transcription in the presence of cAMP. E. coli catabolite activator protein
   4078..4330    -  terminator     NOS terminator: nopaline synthase terminator and poly(A) signal
   4337..4543    -  CDS            ocd (fragment): OCD_AGRFC - Experimental evidence at protein level: Swiss-Prot protein existence level 1. Catalyzes the conversion of L-ornithine into L-proline with release of ammonia. Is involved in the utilization of nopaline, a catabolic pathway that proceeds through L-arginine and L-ornithine to L-proline. Nopaline is a predominant opine in plant cells transformed with Ti plasmid pTiC58. From Agrobacterium fabrum (strain C58 / ATCC 33970) (Agrobacterium tumefaciens (strain C58)).
   4550..4699    -  CDS            ble (fragment): BLE_KLEPN - Experimental evidence at protein level: Swiss-Prot protein existence level 1. Binding protein with a strong affinity to the bleomycin family of antibiotics. Binds to CL990; an antimitotic-antibiotic compound. From Klebsiella pneumoniae.
   4720..5514    -  CDS            NeoR/KanR: aminoglycoside phosphotransferase from Tn5; aph(3')-II (or nptII); confers resistance to neomycin, kanamycin, and G418 (Geneticin®)
   5535..5718    -  promoter       NOS promoter: nopaline synthase promoter NOS promoter
   5924..5948    -  misc_feature   LB T-DNA repeat: left border repeat from nopaline C58 T-DNA
   6207..6230    +  promoter       Pc promoter (fragment): intI1 (promoter lies within the coding sequence); class 1 integron promoter
   6406..6462    +  CDS            GmR (fragment): gentamycin acetyltransferase; aacC1; confers resistance to gentamycin
   6473..7260    +  CDS            SmR (fragment): aminoglycoside adenylyltransferase (Murphy, 1985); aadA; confers resistance to spectinomycin and streptomycin
   7506..8094    +  rep_origin     ori: high-copy-number ColE1/pMB1/pBR322/pUC origin of replication
   8280..8420    -  misc_feature   bom: basis of mobility region from pBR322
   8522..8561    -  CDS            rop (fragment): Rop protein, which maintains plasmids at low copy number; rop
   8764..8958    -  rep_origin     pVS1 oriV: origin of replication for the Pseudomonas plasmid pVS1 (Heeb et al., 2000)
   9024..10097   -  CDS            pVS1 RepA: replication protein from the Pseudomonas plasmid pVS1 (Heeb et al., 2000)
  10526..11155   -  CDS            pVS1 StaA: stability protein from the Pseudomonas plasmid pVS1 (Heeb et al., 2000)
  11715..12116   -  CDS            Y4CG_SINFN (fragment): Protein inferred from homology: Swiss-Prot protein existence level 3. From Sinorhizobium fredii (strain NBRC 101917 / NGR234).
