[The description below was written by a language model from this plasmid's Addgene catalogue record and pLannotate feature annotations shown in this document.]
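Description:
pGWB444 is an empty Gateway destination binary vector for plant expression, built on the pPZP221 backbone and intended for Agrobacterium-mediated transformation. The 12.4 kb plasmid carries a high-copy ColE1/pBR322-type origin with the bom mobilisation region for propagation in E. coli, together with the pVS1 oriV, RepA and StaA functions that support replication and stable maintenance in Agrobacterium. Bacterial selection outside the T-DNA is provided by an aadA spectinomycin/streptomycin resistance gene. According to the record, the original gentamycin plant marker of pPZP221 was removed and replaced with a kanamycin marker, and the feature table shows only a short GmR remnant.

Between the nopaline-type right and left T-DNA border repeats lie two units. The first is the expression cassette: a CaMV 35S promoter drives an attR1–attR2 Gateway cassette, followed by the ECFP coding sequence and a NOS terminator. The Gateway cassette contains a chloramphenicol resistance gene and the ccdB toxin gene, which is why the empty vector is kept under chloramphenicol plus spectinomycin selection in a ccdB-tolerant strain. An LR recombination with an entry clone replaces this cassette with the gene of interest, and ccdB counter-selects against unrecombined vector in ordinary strains. The incoming open reading frame is then expressed constitutively as a fusion with ECFP at its C-terminus. The second unit, in the opposite orientation, is a NOS promoter–NPTII–NOS terminator cassette conferring kanamycin resistance on transformed plant cells.

The vector is typically used to produce cyan fluorescent protein fusions in transgenic plants, for example for localisation studies.
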