Addgene plasmid #74830: pGWB444
Purpose: (Empty Backbone) Gateway cloning compatible binary vector for C-terminal fusion with eCFP (CaMV35S promoter).
Depositing lab: Tsuyoshi Nakagawa. Depositing organization: Shimane University. Publication: Improved Gateway binary vectors: high-performance vectors for creation of fusion constructs in transgenic analysis of plants. Nakagawa T, Suzuki T, Murata S, Nakamura S, Hino T, Maeo K, Tabata R, Kawai T, Tanaka K, Niwa Y, Watanabe Y, Nakamura K, Kimura T, Ishiguro S. Biosci Biotechnol Biochem. 2007 Aug;71(8):2095-100. Epub 2007 Aug 7. 10.1271/bbb.70216 PubMed 17690442.
Backbone
  Vector backbone: pPZP221
  Backbone manufacturer: Hajdukiewicz P., Svab Z. and Maliga P.
  Backbone size (bp): 8500
  Modifications to backbone: gentamycin-resistant marker was removed and kanamycin-resistant marker (NOS promoter:NPTII:NOS terminator) was inserted.
  Vector type: Plant Expression
  Promoter: CaMV35S
  Selectable markers: Kanamycin
Growth in bacteria
  Bacterial resistance: Chloramphenicol and Spectinomycin, 25 & 50 μg/mL
  Growth temperature: 37°C
  Growth strain: ccdB Survival
  Copy number: High Copy
Gene/Insert
  Cloning method: Gateway Cloning
Terms and licenses: Academic/Nonprofit Terms; Industry Terms: Not Available to Industry
How to cite: pGWB444 was a gift from Tsuyoshi Nakagawa (Addgene plasmid # 74830 ; http://n2t.net/addgene:74830 ; RRID:Addgene_74830)
