>Addgene plasmid #74830 | pGWB444 | addgene partial sequence | sequence record 154092 | ccdB-Fwd 5'-GCATGATGACCACCGATATG-3'
GGAATATAAATGTCAGGCTCCCTTATACACAGCCAGTCTGCAGGTCGACCATAGTGACTGGATATGTTGT
GTTTTACAGTATTATGTAGTCTGTTTTTTATGCAAAATCTAATTTAATATATTGATATTTATATCATTTT
ACGTTTCTCGTTCAGCTTTCTTGTACAAAGTGGTTGATAACAGCATGGTGAGCAAGGGCGAGGAGCTGTT
CACCGGGGTGGTGCCCATCCTGGTCGAGCTGGACGGCGACGTAAACGGCCACAAGTTCAGCGTGTCCGGC
GAGGGCGAGGGCGATGCCACCTACGGCAAGCTGACCCTGAAGTTCATCTGCACCACCGGCAAGCTGCCCG
TGCCCTGGCCCACCCTCGTGACCACCCTGACCTGGGGCGTGCAGTGCTTCAGCCGCTACCCCGACCACAT
GAAGCAGCACGACTTCTTCAAGTCCGCCATGCCCGAAGGCTACGTCCAGGAGCGCACCATCTTCTTCAAG
GACGACGGCAACTACAAGACCCGCGCCGAGGTGAAGTTCGAGGGCGACACCCTGGTGAACCGCATCGAGC
TGAAGGGCATCGACTTCAAGGAGGACGGCAACATCCTGG
